>Addgene plasmid #207180 | pLV-EF1a-CRISPRoffv2.1-IRES-BlastR | addgene full sequence | sequence record 412950 | Addgene NGS Result
CGATAACCCTAATTCGATAGCATATGCTTCCCGTTGGGTAACATATGCTATTGAATTAGGGTTAGTCTGG
ATAGTATATACTACTACCCGGGAAGCATATGCTACCCGTTTAGGGTTCACCGGTGATGCCGGCCACGATG
CGTCCGGCGTAGAGGATCTAATGTGAGTTAGCTCACTCATTAGGCACCCCAGGCTTTACACTTTATGCTT
CCGGCTCGTATGTTGTGTGGAATTGTGAGCGGATAACAATTTCACACAGGAAACAGCTATGACCATGATT
ACGCCAAGCGCGCAATTAACCCTCACTAAAGGGAACAAAAGCTGGAGCTGCAAGCTTAATGTAGTCTTAT
GCAATACTCTTGTAGTCTTGCAACATGGTAACGATGAGTTAGCAACATGCCTTACAAGGAGAGAAAAAGC
ACCGTGCATGCCGATTGGTGGAAGTAAGGTGGTACGATCGTGCCTTATTAGGAAGGCAACAGACGGGTCT
GACATGGATTGGACGAACCACTGAATTGCCGCATTGCAGAGATATTGTATTTAAGTGCCTAGCTCGATAC
ATAAACGGGTCTCTCTGGTTAGACCAGATCTGAGCCTGGGAGCTCTCTGGCTAACTAGGGAACCCACTGC
TTAAGCCTCAATAAAGCTTGCCTTGAGTGCTTCAAGTAGTGTGTGCCCGTCTGTTGTGTGACTCTGGTAA
CTAGAGATCCCTCAGACCCTTTTAGTCAGTGTGGAAAATCTCTAGCAGTGGCGCCCGAACAGGGACTTGA
AAGCGAAAGGGAAACCAGAGGAGCTCTCTCGACGCAGGACTCGGCTTGCTGAAGCGCGCACGGCAAGAGG
CGAGGGGCGGCGACTGGTGAGTACGCCAAAAATTTTGACTAGCGGAGGCTAGAAGGAGAGAGATGGGTGC
GAGAGCGTCAGTATTAAGCGGGGGAGAATTAGATCGCGATGGGAAAAAATTCGGTTAAGGCCAGGGGGAA
AGAAAAAATATAAATTAAAACATATAGTATGGGCAAGCAGGGAGCTAGAACGATTCGCAGTTAATCCTGG
CCTGTTAGAAACATCAGAAGGCTGTAGACAAATACTGGGACAGCTACAACCATCCCTTCAGACAGGATCA
GAAGAACTTAGATCATTATATAATACAGTAGCAACCCTCTATTGTGTGCATCAAAGGATAGAGATAAAAG
ACACCAAGGAAGCTTTAGACAAGATAGAGGAAGAGCAAAACAAAAGTAAGACCACCGCACAGCAAGCGGC
CGCTGATCTTCAGACCTGGAGGAGGAGATATGAGGGACAATTGGAGAAGTGAATTATATAAATATAAAGT
AGTAAAAATTGAACCATTAGGAGTAGCACCCACCAAGGCAAAGAGAAGAGTGGTGCAGAGAGAAAAAAGA
GCAGTGGGAATAGGAGCTTTGTTCCTTGGGTTCTTGGGAGCAGCAGGAAGCACTATGGGCGCAGCGTCAA
TGACGCTGACGGTACAGGCCAGACAATTATTGTCTGGTATAGTGCAGCAGCAGAACAATTTGCTGAGGGC
TATTGAGGCGCAACAGCATCTGTTGCAACTCACAGTCTGGGGCATCAAGCAGCTCCAGGCAAGAATCCTG
GCTGTGGAAAGATACCTAAAGGATCAACAGCTCCTGGGGATTTGGGGTTGCTCTGGAAAACTCATTTGCA
CCACTGCTGTGCCTTGGAATGCTAGTTGGAGTAATAAATCTCTGGAACAGATTTGGAATCACACGACCTG
GATGGAGTGGGACAGAGAAATTAACAATTACACAAGCTTAATACACTCCTTAATTGAAGAATCGCAAAAC
CAGCAAGAAAAGAATGAACAAGAATTATTGGAATTAGATAAATGGGCAAGTTTGTGGAATTGGTTTAACA
TAACAAATTGGCTGTGGTATATAAAATTATTCATAATGATAGTAGGAGGCTTGGTAGGTTTAAGAATAGT
TTTTGCTGTACTTTCTATAGTGAATAGAGTTAGGCAGGGATATTCACCATTATCGTTTCAGACCCACCTC
CCAACCCCGAGGGGACCCGACAGGCCCGAAGGAATAGAAGAAGAAGGTGGAGAGAGAGACAGAGACAGAT
CCATTCGATTAGTGAACGGATCTCGACGGTATCGGTTTTAAAAGAAAAGGGGGGATTGGGGGGTACAGTG
CAGGGGAAAGAATAGTAGACATAATAGCAACAGACATACAAACTAAAGAATTACAAAAACAAATTACAAA
AATTCAAAATTTTATCGATACCGTCGACCTCGACGGATCGGGAGATCTCGACCGAGCTTTGCAAAGATGG
ATAAAGTTTTAAACAGAGAGGAATCTTTGCAGCTAATGGACCTTCTAGGTCTTGAAAGGAGTGGGAATTG
GCTCCGGTGCCCGTCAGTGGGCAGAGCGCACATCGCCCACAGTCCCCGAGAAGTTGGGGGGAGGGGTCGG
CAATTGAACCGGTGCCTAGAGAAGGTGGCGCGGGGTAAACTGGGAAAGTGATGTCGTGTACTGGCTCCGC
CTTTTTCCCGAGGGTGGGGGAGAACCGTATATAAGTGCAGTAGTCGCCGTGAACGTTCTTTTTCGCAACG
GGTTTGCCGCCAGAACACAGGTAAGTGCCGTGTGTGGTTCCCGCGGGCCTGGCCTCTTTACGGGTTATGG
CCCTTGCGTGCCTTGAATTACTTCCACCTGGCTGCAGTACGTGATTCTTGATCCCGAGCTTCGGGTTGGA
AGTGGGTGGGAGAGTTCGAGGCCTTGCGCTTAAGGAGCCCCTTCGCCTCGTGCTTGAGTTGAGGCCTGGC
CTGGGCGCTGGGGCCGCCGCGTGCGAATCTGGTGGCACCTTCGCGCCTGTCTCGCTGCTTTCGATAAGTC
TCTAGCCATTTAAAATTTTTGATGACCTGCTGCGACGCTTTTTTTCTGGCAAGATAGTCTTGTAAATGCG
GGCCAAGATCGATCTGCACACTGGTATTTCGGTTTTTGGGGCCGCGGGCGGCGACGGGGCCCGTGCGTCC
CAGCGCACATGTTCGGCGAGGCGGGGCCTGCGAGCGCGGCCACCGAGAATCGGACGGGGGTAGTCTCAAG
CTGGCCGGCCTGCTCTGGTGCCTGGCCTCGCGCCGCCGTGTATCGCCCCGCCCTGGGCGGCAAGGCTGGC
CCGGTCGGCACCAGTTGCGTGAGCGGAAAGATGGCCGCTTCCCGGCCCTGCTGCAGGGAGCTCAAAATGG
AGGACGCGGCGCTCGGGAGAGCGGGCGGGTGAGTCACCCACACAAAGGAAAAGGGCCTTTCCGTCCTCAG
CCGTCGCTTCATGTGACTCCACGGAGTACCGGGCGCCGTCCAGGCACCTCGATTAGTTCTCGATCGAGCT
TTTGGAGTACGTCGTCTTTAGGTTGGGGGGAGGGGTTTTATGCGATGGAGTTTCCCCACACTGAGTGGGT
GGAGACTGAAGTTAGGCCAGCTTGGCACTTGATGTAATTCTCCTTGGAATTTGCCCTTTTTGAGTTTGGA
TCTTGGTTCATTCTCAAGCCTCAGACAGTGGTTCAAAGTTTTTTTCTTCCATTTCAGGTGTCGTGAGGAA
TTAGCTTGACCAAGCTTGGTACCGAGCTCGGATCCACTAGTAACGGCCGCCAGTGTGCTGGAATTATCAC
AAGTTTGTACAAAAAAGCAGGCTTTAAAGGAACCAATTCAGTCGACTGGATCCGGTACCGAATTCTGCAG
TCGACGGTACCGCGGGCCCGGGATCCACCGGTCGCCACCATGAACCATGACCAGGAATTTGACCCCCCAA
AGGTTTACCCACCTGTGCCAGCTGAGAAGAGGAAGCCCATCCGCGTGCTGTCTCTCTTTGATGGGATTGC
TACAGGGCTCCTGGTGCTGAAGGACCTGGGCATCCAAGTGGACCGCTACATTGCCTCCGAGGTGTGTGAG
GACTCCATCACGGTGGGCATGGTGCGGCACCAGGGAAAGATCATGTACGTCGGGGACGTCCGCAGCGTCA
CACAGAAGCATATCCAGGAGTGGGGCCCATTCGACCTGGTGATTGGAGGCAGTCCCTGCAATGACCTCTC
CATTGTCAACCCTGCCCGCAAGGGACTTTATGAGGGTACTGGCCGCCTCTTCTTTGAGTTCTACCGCCTC
CTGCATGATGCGCGGCCCAAGGAGGGAGATGATCGCCCCTTCTTCTGGCTCTTTGAGAATGTGGTGGCCA
TGGGCGTTAGTGACAAGAGGGACATCTCGCGATTTCTTGAGTCTAACCCCGTGATGATTGACGCCAAAGA
AGTGTCTGCTGCACACAGGGCCCGTTACTTCTGGGGTAACCTTCCTGGCATGAACAGGCCTTTGGCATCC
ACTGTGAATGATAAGCTGGAGCTGCAAGAGTGTCTGGAGCACGGCAGAATAGCCAAGTTCAGCAAAGTGA
GGACCATTACCACCAGGTCAAACTCTATAAAGCAGGGCAAAGACCAGCATTTCCCCGTCTTCATGAACGA
GAAGGAGGACATCCTGTGGTGCACTGAAATGGAAAGGGTGTTTGGCTTCCCCGTCCACTACACAGACGTC
TCCAACATGAGCCGCTTGGCGAGGCAGAGACTGCTGGGCCGATCGTGGAGCGTGCCGGTCATCCGCCACC
TCTTCGCTCCGCTGAAGGAATATTTTGCTTGTGTGTCTAGCGGCAATAGTAACGCTAACAGCCGCGGGCC
GAGCTTCAGCAGCGGCCTGGTGCCGTTAAGCTTGCGCGGCAGCCATATGGGCCCTATGGAGATATACAAG
ACAGTGTCTGCATGGAAGAGACAGCCAGTGCGGGTACTGAGCCTCTTCAGAAACATCGACAAGGTACTAA
AGAGTTTGGGCTTCTTGGAAAGCGGTTCTGGTTCTGGGGGAGGAACGCTGAAGTACGTGGAAGATGTCAC
AAATGTCGTGAGGAGAGACGTGGAGAAATGGGGCCCCTTTGACCTGGTGTACGGCTCGACGCAGCCCCTA
GGCAGCTCTTGTGATCGCTGTCCCGGCTGGTACATGTTCCAGTTCCACCGGATCCTGCAGTATGCGCTGC
CTCGCCAGGAGAGTCAGCGGCCCTTCTTCTGGATATTCATGGACAATCTGCTGCTGACTGAGGATGACCA
AGAGACAACTACCCGCTTCCTTCAGACAGAGGCTGTGACCCTCCAGGATGTCCGTGGCAGAGACTACCAG
AATGCTATGCGGGTGTGGAGCAACATTCCAGGGCTGAAGAGCAAGCATGCGCCCCTGACCCCAAAGGAAG
AAGAGTATCTGCAAGCCCAAGTCAGAAGCAGGAGCAAGCTGGACGCCCCGAAAGTTGACCTCCTGGTGAA
GAACTGCCTTCTCCCGCTGAGAGAGTACTTCAAGTATTTTTCTCAAAACTCACTTCCTCTTGGAGGGCCG
AGCTCTGGCGCACCCCCACCAAGTGGAGGGTCTCCTGCCGGGTCCCCAACATCTACTGAAGAAGGCACCA
GCGAATCCGCAACGCCCGAGTCAGGCCCTGGTACCTCCACAGAACCATCTGAAGGTAGTGCGCCTGGTTC
CCCAGCTGGAAGCCCTACTTCCACCGAAGAAGGCACGTCAACCGAACCAAGTGAAGGATCTGCCCCTGGG
ACCAGCACTGAACCATCTGAGATGGACAAGAAGTATTCTATCGGACTGGCCATCGGGACTAATAGCGTCG
GGTGGGCCGTGATCACTGACGAGTACAAGGTGCCCTCTAAGAAGTTCAAGGTGCTCGGGAACACCGACCG
GCATTCCATCAAGAAAAATCTGATCGGAGCTCTCCTCTTTGATTCAGGGGAGACCGCTGAAGCAACCCGC
CTCAAGCGGACTGCTAGACGGCGGTACACCAGGAGGAAGAACCGGATTTGTTACCTTCAAGAGATATTCT
CCAACGAAATGGCAAAGGTCGACGACAGCTTCTTCCATAGGCTGGAAGAATCATTCCTCGTGGAAGAGGA
TAAGAAGCATGAACGGCATCCCATCTTCGGTAATATCGTCGACGAGGTGGCCTATCACGAGAAATACCCA
ACCATCTACCATCTTCGCAAAAAGCTGGTGGACTCAACCGACAAGGCAGACCTCCGGCTTATCTACCTGG
CCCTGGCCCACATGATCAAGTTCAGAGGCCACTTCCTGATCGAGGGCGACCTCAATCCTGACAATAGCGA
TGTGGATAAACTGTTCATCCAGCTGGTGCAGACTTACAACCAGCTCTTTGAAGAGAACCCCATCAATGCA
AGCGGAGTCGATGCCAAGGCCATTCTGTCAGCCCGGCTGTCAAAGAGCCGCAGACTTGAGAATCTTATCG
CTCAGCTGCCGGGTGAAAAGAAAAATGGACTGTTCGGGAACCTGATTGCTCTTTCACTTGGGCTGACTCC
CAATTTCAAGTCTAATTTCGACCTGGCAGAGGATGCCAAGCTGCAACTGTCCAAGGACACCTATGATGAC
GATCTCGACAACCTCCTGGCCCAGATCGGTGACCAATACGCCGACCTTTTCCTTGCTGCTAAGAATCTTT
CTGACGCCATCCTGCTGTCTGACATTCTCCGCGTGAACACTGAAATCACCAAGGCCCCTCTTTCAGCTTC
AATGATTAAGCGGTATGATGAGCACCACCAGGACCTGACCCTGCTTAAGGCACTCGTCCGGCAGCAGCTT
CCGGAGAAGTACAAGGAAATCTTCTTTGACCAGTCAAAGAATGGATACGCCGGCTACATCGACGGAGGTG
CCTCCCAAGAGGAATTTTATAAGTTTATCAAACCTATCCTTGAGAAGATGGACGGCACCGAAGAGCTCCT
CGTGAAACTGAATCGGGAGGATCTGCTGCGGAAGCAGCGCACTTTCGACAATGGGAGCATTCCCCACCAG
ATCCATCTTGGGGAGCTTCACGCCATCCTTCGGCGCCAAGAGGACTTCTACCCCTTTCTTAAGGACAACA
GGGAGAAGATTGAGAAAATTCTCACTTTCCGCATCCCCTACTACGTGGGACCCCTCGCCAGAGGAAATAG
CCGGTTTGCTTGGATGACCAGAAAGTCAGAAGAAACTATCACTCCCTGGAACTTCGAAGAGGTGGTGGAC
AAGGGAGCCAGCGCTCAGTCATTCATCGAACGGATGACTAACTTCGATAAGAACCTCCCCAATGAGAAGG
TCCTGCCGAAACATTCCCTGCTCTACGAGTACTTTACCGTGTACAACGAGCTGACCAAGGTGAAATATGT
CACCGAAGGGATGAGGAAGCCCGCATTCCTGTCAGGCGAACAAAAGAAGGCAATTGTGGACCTTCTGTTC
AAGACCAATAGAAAGGTGACCGTGAAGCAGCTGAAGGAGGACTATTTCAAGAAAATTGAATGCTTCGACT
CTGTGGAGATTAGCGGGGTCGAAGATCGGTTCAACGCAAGCCTGGGTACCTACCATGATCTGCTTAAGAT
CATCAAGGACAAGGATTTTCTGGACAATGAGGAGAACGAGGACATCCTTGAGGACATTGTCCTGACTCTC
ACTCTGTTCGAGGACCGGGAAATGATCGAGGAGAGGCTTAAGACCTACGCCCATCTGTTCGACGATAAAG
TGATGAAGCAACTTAAACGGAGAAGATATACCGGATGGGGACGCCTTAGCCGCAAACTCATCAACGGAAT
CCGGGACAAACAGAGCGGAAAGACCATTCTTGATTTCCTTAAGAGCGACGGATTCGCTAATCGCAACTTC
ATGCAACTTATCCATGATGATTCCCTGACCTTTAAGGAGGACATCCAGAAGGCCCAAGTGTCTGGACAAG
GTGACTCACTGCACGAGCATATCGCAAATCTGGCTGGTTCACCCGCTATTAAGAAGGGTATTCTCCAGAC
CGTGAAAGTCGTGGACGAGCTGGTCAAGGTGATGGGTCGCCATAAACCAGAGAACATTGTCATCGAGATG
GCCAGGGAAAACCAGACTACCCAGAAGGGACAGAAGAACAGCAGGGAGCGGATGAAAAGAATTGAGGAAG
GGATTAAGGAGCTCGGGTCACAGATCCTTAAAGAGCACCCGGTGGAAAACACCCAGCTTCAGAATGAGAA
GCTCTATCTGTACTACCTTCAAAATGGACGCGATATGTATGTGGACCAAGAGCTTGATATCAACAGGCTC
TCAGACTACGACGTGGACGCCATCGTCCCTCAGAGCTTCCTCAAAGACGACTCAATTGACAATAAGGTGC
TGACTCGCTCAGACAAGAACCGGGGAAAGTCAGATAACGTGCCCTCAGAGGAAGTCGTGAAAAAGATGAA
GAACTATTGGCGCCAGCTTCTGAACGCAAAGCTGATCACTCAGCGGAAGTTCGACAATCTCACTAAGGCT
GAGAGGGGCGGACTGAGCGAACTGGACAAAGCAGGATTCATTAAACGGCAACTTGTGGAGACTCGGCAGA
TTACTAAACATGTCGCCCAAATCCTTGACTCACGCATGAATACCAAGTACGACGAAAACGACAAACTTAT
CCGCGAGGTGAAGGTGATTACCCTGAAGTCCAAGCTGGTCAGCGATTTCAGAAAGGACTTTCAATTCTAC
AAAGTGCGGGAGATCAATAACTATCATCATGCTCATGACGCATATCTGAATGCCGTGGTGGGAACCGCCC
TGATCAAGAAGTACCCAAAGCTGGAAAGCGAGTTCGTGTACGGAGACTACAAGGTCTACGACGTGCGCAA
GATGATTGCCAAATCTGAGCAGGAGATCGGAAAGGCCACCGCAAAGTACTTCTTCTACAGCAACATCATG
AATTTCTTCAAGACCGAAATCACCCTTGCAAACGGTGAGATCCGGAAGAGGCCGCTCATCGAGACTAATG
GGGAGACTGGCGAAATCGTGTGGGACAAGGGCAGAGATTTCGCTACCGTGCGCAAAGTGCTTTCTATGCC
TCAAGTGAACATCGTGAAGAAAACCGAGGTGCAAACCGGAGGCTTTTCTAAGGAATCAATCCTCCCCAAG
CGCAACTCCGACAAGCTCATTGCAAGGAAGAAGGATTGGGACCCTAAGAAGTACGGCGGATTCGATTCAC
CAACTGTGGCTTATTCTGTCCTGGTCGTGGCTAAGGTGGAAAAAGGAAAGTCTAAGAAGCTCAAGAGCGT
GAAGGAACTGCTGGGTATCACCATTATGGAGCGCAGCTCCTTCGAGAAGAACCCAATTGACTTTCTCGAA
GCCAAAGGTTACAAGGAAGTCAAGAAGGACCTTATCATCAAGCTCCCAAAGTATAGCCTGTTCGAACTGG
AGAATGGGCGGAAGCGGATGCTCGCCTCCGCTGGCGAACTTCAGAAGGGTAATGAGCTGGCTCTCCCCTC
CAAGTACGTGAATTTCCTCTACCTTGCAAGCCATTACGAGAAGCTGAAGGGGAGCCCCGAGGACAACGAG
CAAAAGCAACTGTTTGTGGAGCAGCATAAGCATTATCTGGACGAGATCATTGAGCAGATTTCCGAGTTTT
CTAAACGCGTCATTCTCGCTGATGCCAACCTCGATAAAGTCCTTAGCGCATACAATAAGCACAGAGACAA
ACCAATTCGGGAGCAGGCTGAGAATATCATCCACCTGTTCACCCTCACCAATCTTGGTGCCCCTGCCGCA
TTCAAGTACTTCGACACCACCATCGACCGGAAACGCTATACCTCCACCAAAGAAGTGCTGGACGCCACCC
TCATCCACCAGAGCATCACCGGACTTTACGAAACTCGGATTGACCTCTCACAGCTCGGAGGGGATGCCTA
TCCCTATGACGTGCCCGATTATGCCAGCCTGGGCAGCGGCTCCCCCAAGAAAAAACGCAAGGTGGAAGAT
CCTAAGAAAAAGCGGAAAGTGGACGGCATTGGTAGTGGGAGCAACGGCAGCAGCGGATCCAGCGAGCTGA
TTAAGGAGAACATGCACATGAAGCTGTACATGGAGGGCACCGTGGACAACCATCACTTCAAGTGCACATC
CGAGGGCGAAGGCAAGCCCTACGAGGGCACCCAGACCATGAGAATCAAGGTGGTCGAGGGCGGCCCTCTC
CCCTTCGCCTTCGACATCCTGGCTACTAGCTTCCTCTACGGCAGCAAGACCTTCATCAACCACACCCAGG
GCATCCCCGACTTCTTCAAGCAGTCCTTCCCTGAGGGCTTCACATGGGAGAGAGTCACCACATACGAAGA
CGGGGGCGTGCTGACCGCTACCCAGGACACCAGCCTCCAGGACGGCTGCCTCATCTACAACGTCAAGATC
AGAGGGGTGAACTTCACATCCAACGGCCCTGTGATGCAGAAGAAAACACTCGGCTGGGAGGCCTTCACCG
AGACGCTGTACCCCGCTGACGGCGGCCTGGAAGGCAGAAACGACATGGCCCTGAAGCTCGTGGGCGGGAG
CCATCTGATCGCAAACATCAAGACCACATATAGATCCAAGAAACCCGCTAAGAACCTCAAGATGCCTGGC
GTCTACTATGTGGACTACAGACTGGAAAGAATCAAGGAGGCCAACAACGAGACCTACGTCGAGCAGCACG
AGGTGGCAGTGGCCAGATACTGCGACCTCCCTAGCAAACTGGGGCACAAGCTTAATGGCGGTGGCGGAGG
GATGGATGCTAAGTCACTAACTGCCTGGTCCCGGACACTGGTGACCTTCAAGGATGTATTTGTGGACTTC
ACCAGGGAGGAGTGGAAGCTGCTGGACACTGCTCAGCAGATCGTGTACAGAAATGTGATGCTGGAGAACT
ATAAGAACCTGGTTTCCTTGGGTTATCAGCTTACTAAGCCAGATGTGATCCTCCGGTTGGAGAAGGGAGA
AGAGCCCTAGTAAGCGGCCGCACTCGAGATATCTAGACCCAGCTTTCTTGTACAAAGTGGTGATAATTCT
GCAGATATCCATCACACTGGCGGCCGCTCGAGCGCCCCTCTCCCCTAACGTTACTGGCCGAAGCCGCTTG
GAATAAGGCCGGTGTGCGTTTGTCTATATGTTATTTTCCACCATATTGCCGTCTTTTGGCAATGTGAGGG
CCCGGAAACCTGGCCCTGTCTTCTTGACGAGCATTCCTAGGGGTCTTTCCCCTCTCGCCAAAGGAATGCA
AGGTCTGTTGAATGTCGTGAAGGAAGCAGTTCCTCTGGAAGCTTCTTGAAGACAAACAACGTCTGTAGCG
ACCCTTTGCAGGCAGCGGAACCCCCCACCTGGCGACAGGTGCCTCTGCGGCCAAAAGCCACGTGTATAAG
ATACACCTGCAAAGGCGGCACAACCCCAGTGCCACGTTGTGAGTTGGATAGTTGTGGAAAGAGTCAAATG
GCTCTCCTCAAGCGTATTCAACAAGGGGCTGAAGGATGCCCAGAAGGTACCCCATTGTATGGGATCTGAT
CTGGGGCCTCGGTGCACATGCTTTACATGTGTTTAGTCGAGGTTAAAAAAACGTCTAGGCCCCCCGAACC
ACGGGGACGTGGTTTTCCTTTGAAAAACACGATGATAATCCATGGCCAAGCCTTTGTCTCAAGAAGAATC
CACCCTCATTGAAAGAGCAACGGCTACAATCAACAGCATCCCCATCTCTGAAGACTACAGCGTCGCCAGC
GCAGCTCTCTCTAGCGACGGCCGCATCTTCACTGGTGTCAATGTATATCATTTTACTGGGGGACCTTGTG
CAGAACTCGTGGTGCTGGGCACTGCTGCTGCTGCGGCAGCTGGCAACCTGACTTGTATCGTCGCGATCGG
AAATGAGAACAGGGGCATCTTGAGCCCCTGCGGACGGTGCCGACAGGTGCTTCTCGATCTGCATCCTGGG
ATCAAAGCCATAGTGAAGGACAGTGATGGACAGCCGACGGCAGTTGGGATTCGTGAATTGCTGCCCTCTG
GTTATGTGTGGGAGGGCTAAGCTAGCCTAGTGCCATTTGTTCAGTGGTTCGTAGGGCTTTCCCCCACTGT
TTGGCTTTCAGTTATATGGATGATGTGGTATTGGGGGCCAAGTCTGTACAGCATCTTGAGTCCCTTTTTA
CCGCTGTTACCAATTTTCTTTTGTCTTTGGGTATACATTTAAACCCTAACAAAACAAAGAGATGGGGTTA
CTCTCTAAATTTTATGGGTTATGTCATTGGATGTTATGGGTCCTTGCCACAAGAACACATCATACAAAAA
ATCAAAGAATGTTTTAGAAAACTTCCTATTAACAGGCCTATTGATTGGAAAGTATGTCAACGAATTGTGG
GTCTTTTGGGTTTTGCTGCCCCTTTTACACAATGTGGTTATCCTGCGTTGATGCCTTTGTATGCATGTAT
TCAATCTAAGCAGGCTTTCACTTTCTCGCCAACTTACAAGGCCTTTCTGTGTAAACAATACCTGAACCTT
TACCCCGTTGCCCGGCAACGGCCAGGTCTGTGCCAAGTGTTTGCTGACGCAACCCCCACTGGCTGGGGCT
TGGTCATGGGCCATCAGCGCATGCGTGGAACCTTTTCGGCTCCTCTGCCGATCCATACTGCGGAACTCCT
AGCCGCTTGTTTTGCTCGCAGCAGGTCTGGAGCAAACATTATCGGGACTGATAACTCTGTTGTCCTATCC
CGCAAATATACATCGTTTCCATGGCTGCTAGGCTGTGCTGCCAACTGGATCCTGCGCGGGACGTCCTTTG
TTTACGTCCCGTCGGCGCTGAATCCTGCGGACGACCCTTCTCGGGGTCGCTTGGGACTCTCTCGTCCCCT
TCTCCGTCTGCCGTTCCGACCGACCACGGGGCGCACCTCTCTTTACGCGGACTCCCCGTCTGTGCCTTCT
CATCTGCCGGACCGTGTGCACTTCGCTTCACCTCTGCACGTCGCATGGAGACCACCGTGAACGCCCACCA
AATATTGCCCAAGGTCTTACATAAGAGGACTCTTGGACTCTCAGCAATGTCAACGACCGACCTTGAGGCA
TACTTCAAAGACTGTTTGTTTAAAGACTGGGAGGAGTTGGGGGAGGAGATTAGGTTAAAGGTCTTTGTAC
TAGGAGGCTGTAGGCATAAATTGGTCTGCGCACCAGCACCATGGCGCAATCACTAGAGCGGGGTACCTTT
AAGACCAATGACTTACAAGGCAGCTGTAGATCTTAGCCACTTTTTAAAAGAAAAGGGGGGACTGGAAGGG
CTAATTCACTCCCAACGAAGACAAGATCTGCTTTTTGCTTGTACTGGGTCTCTCTGGTTAGACCAGATCT
GAGCCTGGGAGCTCTCTGGCTAACTAGGGAACCCACTGCTTAAGCCTCAATAAAGCTTGCCTTGAGTGCT
TCAAGTAGTGTGTGCCCGTCTGTTGTGTGACTCTGGTAACTAGAGATCCCTCAGACCCTTTTAGTCAGTG
TGGAAAATCTCTAGCAGTAGTAGTTCATGTCATCTTATTATTCAGTATTTATAACTTGCAAAGAAATGAA
TATCAGAGAGTGAGAGGAACTTGTTTATTGCAGCTTATAATGGTTACAAATAAAGCAATAGCATCACAAA
TTTCACAAATAAAGCATTTTTTTCACTGCATTCTAGTTGTGGTTTGTCCAAACTCATCAATGTATCTTAT
CATGTCTGGCTCTAGCTATCCCGCCCCTAACTCCGCCCATCCCGCCCCTAACTCCGCCCAGTTCCGCCCA
TTCTCCGCCCCATGGCTGACTAATTTTTTTTATTTATGCAGAGGCCGAGGCCGGATCCCTTGAGTGGCTT
TCATCCTGGAGCAGACTTTGCAGTCTGTGGACTGCAACACAACATTGCCTTTATGTGTAACTCTTGGCTG
AAGCTCTTACACCAATGCTGGGGGACATGTACCTCCCAGGGGCCCAGGAAGACTACGGGAGGCTACACCA
ACGTCAATCAGAGGGGCCTGTGTAGCTACCGATAAGCGGACCCTCAAGAGGGCATTAGCAATAGTGTTTA
TAAGGCCCCCTTGTTAATTCTTGAAGACGAAAGGGCCTCGTGATACGCCTATTTTTATAGGTTAATGTCA
TGATAATAATGGTTTCTTAGACGTCAGGTGGCACTTTTCGGGGAAATGTGCGCGGAACCCCTATTTGTTT
ATTTTTCTAAATACATTCAAATATGTATCCGCTCATGAGACAATAACCCTGATAAATGCTTCAATAATAT
TGAAAAAGGAAGAGTATGAGTATTCAACATTTCCGTGTCGCCCTTATTCCCTTTTTTGCGGCATTTTGCC
TTCCTGTTTTTGCTCACCCAGAAACGCTGGTGAAAGTAAAAGATGCTGAAGATCAGTTGGGTGCACGAGT
GGGTTACATCGAACTGGATCTCAACAGCGGTAAGATCCTTGAGAGTTTTCGCCCCGAAGAACGTTTTCCA
ATGATGAGCACTTTTAAAGTTCTGCTATGTGGCGCGGTATTATCCCGTGTTGACGCCGGGCAAGAGCAAC
TCGGTCGCCGCATACACTATTCTCAGAATGACTTGGTTGAGTACTCACCAGTCACAGAAAAGCATCTTAC
GGATGGCATGACAGTAAGAGAATTATGCAGTGCTGCCATAACCATGAGTGATAACACTGCGGCCAACTTA
CTTCTGACAACGATCGGAGGACCGAAGGAGCTAACCGCTTTTTTGCACAACATGGGGGATCATGTAACTC
GCCTTGATCGTTGGGAACCGGAGCTGAATGAAGCCATACCAAACGACGAGCGTGACACCACGATGCCTGC
AGCAATGGCAACAACGTTGCGCAAACTATTAACTGGCGAACTACTTACTCTAGCTTCCCGGCAACAATTA
ATAGACTGGATGGAGGCGGATAAAGTTGCAGGACCACTTCTGCGCTCGGCCCTTCCGGCTGGCTGGTTTA
TTGCTGATAAATCTGGAGCCGGTGAGCGTGGGTCTCGCGGTATCATTGCAGCACTGGGGCCAGATGGTAA
GCCCTCCCGTATCGTAGTTATCTACACGACGGGGAGTCAGGCAACTATGGATGAACGAAATAGACAGATC
GCTGAGATAGGTGCCTCACTGATTAAGCATTGGTAACTGTCAGACCAAGTTTACTCATATATACTTTAGA
TTGATTTAAAACTTCATTTTTAATTTAAAAGGATCTAGGTGAAGATCCTTTTTGATAATCTCATGACCAA
AATCCCTTAACGTGAGTTTTCGTTCCACTGAGCGTCAGACCCCGTAGAAAAGATCAAAGGATCTTCTTGA
GATCCTTTTTTTCTGCGCGTAATCTGCTGCTTGCAAACAAAAAAACCACCGCTACCAGCGGTGGTTTGTT
TGCCGGATCAAGAGCTACCAACTCTTTTTCCGAAGGTAACTGGCTTCAGCAGAGCGCAGATACCAAATAC
TGTCCTTCTAGTGTAGCCGTAGTTAGGCCACCACTTCAAGAACTCTGTAGCACCGCCTACATACCTCGCT
CTGCTAATCCTGTTACCAGTGGCTGCTGCCAGTGGCGATAAGTCGTGTCTTACCGGGTTGGACTCAAGAC
GATAGTTACCGGATAAGGCGCAGCGGTCGGGCTGAACGGGGGGTTCGTGCACACAGCCCAGCTTGGAGCG
AACGACCTACACCGAACTGAGATACCTACAGCGTGAGCTATGAGAAAGCGCCACGCTTCCCGAAGGGAGA
AAGGCGGACAGGTATCCGGTAAGCGGCAGGGTCGGAACAGGAGAGCGCACGAGGGAGCTTCCAGGGGGAA
ACGCCTGGTATCTTTATAGTCCTGTCGGGTTTCGCCACCTCTGACTTGAGCGTCGATTTTTGTGATGCTC
GTCAGGGGGGCGGAGCCTATGGAAAAACGCCAGCAACGCGGCCTTTTTACGGTTCCTGGCCTTTTGCTGG
CCTTGAAGCTGTCCCTGATGGTCGTCATCTACCTGCCTGGACAGCATGGCCTGCAACGCGGGCATCCCGA
TGCCGCCGGAAGCGAGAAGAATCATAATGGGGAAGGCCATCCAGCCTCGCGTCG
Features (pLannotate 1.2.2; 39 found; start..end, strand, type, name):
      4..110     +  rep_origin     mini-oriP (fragment): internally truncated variant of the Epstein-Barr virus oriP replication origin (Tanaka et al., 1999)
    120..158     -  CDS            TcR (fragment): tetracycline efflux protein; tet; confers resistance to tetracycline
    159..180     +  protein_bind   CAP binding site: CAP binding activates transcription in the presence of cAMP. E. coli catabolite activator protein
    195..225     +  promoter       lac promoter: promoter for the E. coli lac operon
    229..251     +  protein_bind   lac operator (fragment): The lac repressor binds to the lac operator to inhibit transcription in E. coli. This inhibition can be relieved by adding lactose or isopropyl-β-D-thiogalactopyranoside (IPTG). lac repressor encoded by lacI
    294..312     +  promoter       T3 promoter: promoter for bacteriophage T3 RNA polymerase
    340..566     +  promoter       RSV promoter: Rous sarcoma virus enhancer/promoter
    567..747     +  LTR            5' LTR (truncated): truncated 5' long terminal repeat (LTR) from HIV-1
    794..919     +  misc_feature   HIV-1 Ψ: packaging signal of human immunodeficiency virus type 1
    903..1266    +  CDS            HIV-1 gag (fragment): gag protein from human immunodeficiency virus 1; gag
   1412..1645    +  misc_feature   RRE: The Rev response element (RRE) of HIV-1 allows for Rev-dependent mRNA export from the nucleus to the cytoplasm.
   2022..2122    +  CDS            Rev (fragment): human immunodeficiency virus 1 (HIV-1) Rev protein; rev; enhances nuclear export of unspliced and incompletely spliced viral mRNAs
   2136..2253    +  misc_feature   cPPT/CTS: central polypurine tract and central termination sequence of HIV-1
   2252..2273    +  misc_feature   MCS (fragment): pBluescript multiple cloning site
   2307..2373    +  CDS            small t antigen (fragment): SV40 (simian virus 40) small t antigen
   2399..2610    +  promoter       EF-1α core promoter: core promoter for human elongation factor EF-1α
   2611..2720    +  intron         EF-1α intron A (fragment): intron upstream of the start codon of human EF-1α
   3354..3557    +  intron         EF-1α intron A: truncated intron upstream of the start codon of human EF-1α
   3639..3663    +  protein_bind   attB1: mutant version of attB; recombination site for the Gateway® BP reaction BP Clonase™
   3699..3736    +  misc_feature   MCS (fragment): multiple cloning site
   3753..4655    +  CDS            Dnmt3a (fragment): DNM3A_MOUSE - Experimental evidence at protein level: Swiss-Prot protein existence level 1. Required for genome-wide de novo methylation and is essential for the establishment of DNA methylation patterns during development (PubMed:9662389, PubMed:11399089, PubMed:10555141, PubMed:11919202, PubMed:16567415, PubMed:17713477). DNA methylation is coordinated with methylation of histones (PubMed:9662389, PubMed:11399089, PubMed:10555141, PubMed:11919202, PubMed:16567415, PubMed:17713477). It modifies DNA in a non-processive manner and also methylates non-CpG sites (PubMed:9662389, PubMed:11399089,
   4740..5381    +  CDS            Dnmt3l (fragment): DNM3L_MOUSE - Experimental evidence at protein level: Swiss-Prot protein existence level 1. Catalytically inactive regulatory factor of DNA methyltransferases that can either promote or inhibit DNA methylation depending on the context (PubMed:11719692, PubMed:15318244, PubMed:15671018, PubMed:24074865). Essential for the function of DNMT3A and DNMT3B: activates DNMT3A and DNMT3B by binding to their catalytic domain (PubMed:15671018). Acts by accelerating the binding of DNA and S-adenosyl-L-methionine (AdoMet) to the methyltransferases and dissociates from the complex after DNA binding to the m
   5622..9725    +  CDS            cas9: CAS9_STRP1 - Also known as csn1 From Streptococcus pyogenes serotype M1.
   9861..10556   +  CDS            TagBFP: TagBFP is a basic (constitutively fluorescent) blue fluorescent protein published in 2008, derived from Entacmaea quadricolor. It is reported to be a very rapidly-maturing monomer with very low acid sensitivity.
  10602..10787   +  CDS            KRAB: Krüppel-associated box (KRAB) transcriptional repression domain from the human zinc finger protein ZNF10 (Margolin et al., 1994)
  10817..10841   -  protein_bind   attB2: mutant version of attB; recombination site for the Gateway® BP reaction BP Clonase™
  10986..11448   +  misc_feature   IRES: internal ribosome entry site (IRES) of the encephalomyocarditis virus (EMCV)
  11452..11850   +  CDS            BSD: blasticidin S deaminase; Aspergillus terreus BSD; confers resistance to blasticidin
  11857..12012   +  CDS            HBsAg (S) (fragment): major/small (S) envelope protein of hepatitis B virus hepatitis B surface antigen
  12327..12585   +  ncRNA          HBV PRE 1151-1410: Accession: RF02816 - Hepatitis B virus post-transcriptional regulatory element 1151-1410
  12551..12991   +  CDS            X: X_HBVD3 - Experimental evidence at protein level: Swiss-Prot protein existence level 1. Multifunctional protein that plays a role in silencing host antiviral defenses and promoting viral transcription. Does not seem to be essential for HBV infection. May be directly involved in development of cirrhosis and liver cancer (hepatocellular carcinoma). Most of cytosolic activities involve modulation of cytosolic calcium. The effect on apoptosis is controversial depending on the cell types in which the studies have been conducted. May induce apoptosis by localizing in mitochondria and causing loss of
  13013..13081   +  CDS            nef (fragment): NEF_HV1Z2 - Experimental evidence at protein level: Swiss-Prot protein existence level 1. Extracellular Nef protein targets CD4(+) T-lymphocytes for apoptosis by interacting with CXCR4 surface receptors. From Human immunodeficiency virus type 1 group M subtype D (isolate Z2/CDC-Z34) (HIV-1).
  13083..13316   +  LTR            3' LTR (ΔU3): self-inactivating 3' long terminal repeat (LTR) from HIV-1
  13388..13509   +  polyA_signal   SV40 poly(A) signal: SV40 polyadenylation signal
  13529..13633   +  promoter       SV40 promoter (fragment): SV40 early promoter
  13981..14085   +  promoter       AmpR promoter: bla
  14086..14946   +  CDS            AmpR: β-lactamase; bla; confers resistance to ampicillin, carbenicillin, and related antibiotics
  15117..15705   +  rep_origin     ori: high-copy-number ColE1/pMB1/pBR322/pUC origin of replication
  15751..3       -  CDS            TcR (fragment) (across the origin): tetracycline efflux protein; tet; confers resistance to tetracycline
