[The description below was written by a language model from this plasmid's Addgene catalogue record and pLannotate feature annotations shown in this document.]
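Description:
pLV-EF1a-CRISPRoffv2.1-IRES-BlastR is a roughly 15.9 kb lentiviral expression plasmid built on the pLV-EF1a-gI-BlastR backbone for delivering the CRISPRoff v2.1 epigenetic silencer into mammalian cells. It is propagated in E. coli through a high-copy ColE1/pUC-type origin with ampicillin selection (AmpR). The viral architecture is that of a third-generation-style, self-inactivating vector. An RSV promoter drives a truncated HIV-1 5' LTR, followed by the Ψ packaging signal with a partial gag sequence, the Rev response element for Rev-dependent export of genomic RNA, and the cPPT/CTS. The cassette ends in a ΔU3 3' LTR and an SV40 polyadenylation signal. Short annotated fragments such as mini-oriP, TcR, small t antigen and nef appear to be backbone remnants rather than functional units.

The payload was introduced by Gateway cloning and sits between attB1 and attB2 sites, downstream of the human EF-1α core promoter and its intron A. It is a single synthetic fusion protein made up of portions of Dnmt3a (a de novo DNA methyltransferase) and its stimulatory partner Dnmt3l, followed by Streptococcus pyogenes Cas9, TagBFP and the ZNF10 KRAB repression domain. The feature table labels the Cas9 simply as cas9, although the CRISPRoff design relies on a nuclease-dead form. The catalogue also lists an HA tag, which the feature table does not annotate. When guided by an sgRNA supplied separately, this fusion deposits DNA methylation and repressive chromatin marks at target promoters for durable gene silencing, and TagBFP reports its expression. An EMCV IRES links blasticidin S deaminase to the same transcript, so transduced cells can be selected with blasticidin. A hepatitis B virus post-transcriptional regulatory element, which overlaps annotated HBV X sequence, follows to enhance expression.
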