Addgene plasmid #207180: pLV-EF1a-CRISPRoffv2.1-IRES-BlastR
Purpose: Lentiviral Expression Plasmid for CRISPRoff2.1 driven by EF1a Promoter
Depositing lab: David Bersten. Depositing organization: Adelaide University. Publication: dFLASH; dual FLuorescent transcription factor Activity Sensor for Histone integrated live-cell reporting and high-content screening. Allen TP, Roennfeldt AE, Reckdharajkumar M, Liu M, Quinn RJ, Russell DL, Peet DJ, Whitelaw ML, Bersten DC. bioRxiv 2023.11.21.568191 10.1101/2023.11.21.568191.
Backbone
  Vector backbone: pLV-EF1a-gI-BlastR
  Vector type: Mammalian Expression, Lentiviral, CRISPR
  Selectable markers: Blasticidin
Growth in bacteria
  Bacterial resistance: Ampicillin, 100 μg/mL
  Growth temperature: 37°C
  Growth strain: NEB Stable
  Copy number: High Copy
Gene/Insert
  Gene/Insert name: CRISPRoffv2.1
  Species: Synthetic
  Promoter: EF1a
  Tag / fusion protein: TagBFP (C terminal on insert); HA (C terminal on insert)
  Cloning method: Gateway Cloning
  Sequencing primers: 5′ NA
Terms and licenses: Academic/Nonprofit Terms; Industry Terms: Not Available to Industry
Depositor comments: The Bersten Lab uses DH5alpha cells for transformation. Plasmid can be grown in NEB Stable but this is not required as this Lenti backbone is observed to be very stable.
How to cite: pLV-EF1a-CRISPRoffv2.1-IRES-BlastR was a gift from David Bersten (Addgene plasmid # 207180 ; http://n2t.net/addgene:207180 ; RRID:Addgene_207180)
